Addgene plasmid #49233: pWPT-/CGA-mEGFP-IRES-mCherry
Purpose: Lentiviral expression vector. Contains an altered Kozak sequence and/or upstream open reading frames to modulate expression at the level of translation.
Depositing lab: Clifford Wang. Depositing organization: Stanford University. Publication: Tuning gene expression with synthetic upstream open reading frames. Ferreira JP, Overton KW, Wang CL. Proc Natl Acad Sci U S A. 2013 Jul 9;110(28):11284-9. doi: 10.1073/pnas.1305590110. Epub 2013 Jun 24. PubMed 23798422.
Backbone
  Vector backbone: Plasmid 12255: pWPT-GFP
  Backbone size w/o insert (bp): 8754
  Total vector size (bp): 10724
  Modifications to backbone: 1. PCRed WPRE and ligated into XhoI site upstream of EF1-short and EcoRI site on 3' end of WPRE (EF1-short segment deleted. EcoRI site on 3' end of WPRE eliminated by ligation with MfeI on PCR product. WPRE sequence unaltered. WPRE PCRed and re-entered into vector to create unique XhoI, EcoRI, NotI sites on the 5' end of WPRE and to eliminate BamHI site). 2. EF1-short PCRed and ligated to XhoI and EcoRI sites on 5' end of WPRE. Original XhoI site upstream of EF1-short eliminated via ligation to SalI site on PCR product. Sites now between EF1 and WPRE are XhoI, BamHI, EcoRI, NotI. 3. The translation control elements, mEGFP, IRES, and mCherry segment from the corresponding pCur5-XX-mEGFP-IRES-mCherry was ligated into the pWPT-EF1short-WPRE backbone via XhoI and NotI sites.
  Vector type: Mammalian Expression, Lentiviral, Synthetic Biology
Growth in bacteria
  Bacterial resistance: Ampicillin, 100 μg/mL
  Growth temperature: 37°C
  Growth strain: Stbl3
  Copy number: High Copy
Gene/Insert 1
  Gene/Insert name: mEGFP
  Species: Synthetic
  Insert size (bp): 732
  Promoter: EF1-short
  Tag / fusion protein: SfuI site to create C-terminal fusions (C terminal on insert)
  Cloning method: Restriction Enzyme; 5′ cloning site XhoI (not destroyed); 3′ cloning site SfuI (not destroyed)
  Sequencing primers: 5′ ccgagggtgggggagaac (5 to 3); 3′ AGGGCGAGGGCGATGCCACCTA (5' to 3')
Gene/Insert 2
  Gene/Insert name: mCherry
  Species: Synthetic
  Insert size (bp): 711
  Promoter: EF1-short
  Cloning method: Restriction Enzyme; 5′ cloning site BamHI (not destroyed); 3′ cloning site NotI (not destroyed)
  Sequencing primers: 5′ GTCACCTTCAGCTTGGCGG (5' to 3'); 3′ CATTAAAGCAGCGTATCC (5 to 3)
Terms and licenses: Academic/Nonprofit Terms; Industry Terms: Not Available to Industry
Depositor comments: Vector allows for control of transgene expression at the level of translation. It is 1 vector in a set of 9 that spans a range of expression levels. Sequencing through any part of the IRES sequence is not advised. Expression of gene downstream of IRES remains constant, despite varying expression of gene upstream.
How to cite: pWPT-/CGA-mEGFP-IRES-mCherry was a gift from Clifford Wang (Addgene plasmid # 49233 ; http://n2t.net/addgene:49233 ; RRID:Addgene_49233)
