[The description below was written by a language model from this plasmid's Addgene catalogue record and pLannotate feature annotations shown in this document.]
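Description:
pWPT-/CGA-mEGFP-IRES-mCherry is a 10.7 kb HIV-1-based lentiviral transfer plasmid for mammalian expression, built on a modified pWPT-GFP backbone. It is propagated in E. coli through a high-copy ColE1/pUC-type origin with ampicillin selection (AmpR). The viral portion carries the elements needed for packaging and transduction: an upstream LTR, the Ψ packaging signal with a gag fragment, the Rev response element for Rev-dependent nuclear export of the genomic RNA, and the cPPT/CTS. Downstream of the cargo are a WPRE, which enhances transcript expression, and a truncated 3' LTR region with an adjacent loxP site. The annotation also finds backbone remnants outside the viral unit, including an SV40 promoter, gpt fragments and SV40 small t intron and poly(A) sequences.

The payload is a bicistronic cassette driven by the short EF-1α core promoter. Monomeric EGFP comes first, followed by an EMCV IRES and mCherry. According to the record, the region just upstream of mEGFP carries an altered Kozak sequence and/or synthetic upstream open reading frames that modulate translation initiation. The specific element in this variant is indicated only by the "/CGA" in the name and is not annotated in the feature table. Because mCherry is translated through the IRES, its level stays constant while mEGFP output varies, so it serves as an internal reference.

The plasmid is one of a nine-member set spanning a range of expression levels. An SfuI site at the 3' end of mEGFP permits C-terminal fusions. The set is intended for tuning transgene expression at the translational rather than the transcriptional level in transduced cells.
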