Features (pLannotate 1.2.2; 32 found; start..end, strand, type, name):
     32..742     +  CDS            mEGFP: mEGFP is a basic (constitutively fluorescent) green fluorescent protein published in 2002, derived from Aequorea victoria. It has moderate acid sensitivity.
    889..1351    +  misc_feature   IRES: internal ribosome entry site (IRES) of the encephalomyocarditis virus (EMCV)
   1379..2086    +  CDS            mCherry: mCherry is a basic (constitutively fluorescent) red fluorescent protein published in 2004, derived from Discosoma sp.. It is reported to be a very rapidly-maturing monomer with low acid sensitivity.
   2102..2690    +  misc_feature   WPRE: woodchuck hepatitis virus posttranscriptional regulatory element
   2710..2814    +  CDS            nef (fragment): NEF_HV1LA - Experimental evidence at protein level: Swiss-Prot protein existence level 1. Extracellular Nef protein targets CD4(+) T-lymphocytes for apoptosis by interacting with CXCR4 surface receptors. From Human immunodeficiency virus type 1 group M subtype B (isolate Lai) (HIV-1).
   2835..2868    +  protein_bind   loxP: Cre-mediated recombination occurs in the 8-bp core sequence (GCATACAT). Cre recombinase
   2888..3068    +  LTR            5' LTR (truncated): truncated 5' long terminal repeat (LTR) from HIV-1
   3093..3111    -  promoter       SP6 promoter: promoter for bacteriophage SP6 RNA polymerase
   3339..3618    +  CDS            TcR (fragment): tetracycline efflux protein; tet; confers resistance to tetracycline
   3619..3667    -  misc_feature   bom (fragment): basis of mobility region from pBR322
   3769..3804    -  CDS            rop (fragment): Rop protein, which maintains plasmids at low copy number; rop
   3899..4003    +  promoter       AmpR promoter: bla
   4004..4864    +  CDS            AmpR: β-lactamase; bla; confers resistance to ampicillin, carbenicillin, and related antibiotics
   5035..5623    +  rep_origin     ori: high-copy-number ColE1/pMB1/pBR322/pUC origin of replication
   5806..5862    +  CDS            lacI (fragment): lac repressor; lacI; The lac repressor binds to the lac operator to inhibit transcription in E. coli. This inhibition can be relieved by adding lactose or isopropyl-β-D-thiogalactopyranoside (IPTG).
   5869..6198    +  promoter       SV40 promoter: SV40 enhancer and early promoter
   6398..6517    +  CDS            gpt (fragment): XGPT_ECOLI - Also known as gpp, gxu. Experimental evidence at protein level: Swiss-Prot protein existence level 1. Purine salvage pathway enzyme that catalyzes the transfer of the ribosyl-5-phosphate group from 5-phospho-alpha-D-ribose 1- diphosphate (PRPP) to the N9 position of the 6-oxopurines guanine and xanthine to form the corresponding ribonucleotides GMP (guanosine 5'- monophosphate) and XMP (xanthosine 5'-monophosphate), with the release of PPi. To a lesser extent, also acts on hypoxanthine (PubMed:9100006, PubMed:3886014). Does not ribophosphorylate adenine (PubMed:3886014). From Esch
   6517..6852    +  CDS            gpt (fragment): XGPT_ECOLI - Also known as gpp, gxu. Experimental evidence at protein level: Swiss-Prot protein existence level 1. Purine salvage pathway enzyme that catalyzes the transfer of the ribosyl-5-phosphate group from 5-phospho-alpha-D-ribose 1- diphosphate (PRPP) to the N9 position of the 6-oxopurines guanine and xanthine to form the corresponding ribonucleotides GMP (guanosine 5'- monophosphate) and XMP (xanthosine 5'-monophosphate), with the release of PPi. To a lesser extent, also acts on hypoxanthine (PubMed:9100006, PubMed:3886014). Does not ribophosphorylate adenine (PubMed:3886014). From Esch
   6947..7252    +  CDS            frsA (fragment): FRSA_ECOLI - Also known as yafA. Experimental evidence at protein level: Swiss-Prot protein existence level 1. Catalyzes the hydrolysis of esters (PubMed:15808744). Displays esterase activity toward pNP-butyrate (PubMed:15808744). May stimulate mixed-acid fermentation by acting as a fermentation/respiration switch that down-regulates respiration and up- regulates fermentation rates (PubMed:15169777). From Escherichia coli (strain K12).
   7256..7330    +  CDS            small t antigen (fragment): SV40 (simian virus 40) small t antigen
   7332..7397    +  intron         small t intron: SV40 (simian virus 40) small t antigen intron
   7527..7547    +  CDS            SV40 NLS: nuclear localization signal of SV40 (simian virus 40) large T antigen
   7866..7949    +  CDS            large T antigen (fragment): large T antigen from SV40 (simian virus 40)
   7972..8106    +  polyA_signal   SV40 poly(A) signal: SV40 polyadenylation signal
   8274..8603    +  CDS            nef (fragment): NEF_HV1BR - Experimental evidence at protein level: Swiss-Prot protein existence level 1. Extracellular Nef protein targets CD4(+) T-lymphocytes for apoptosis by interacting with CXCR4 surface receptors (PubMed:14990729). From Human immunodeficiency virus type 1 group M subtype B (isolate BRU/LAI) (HIV-1).
   8651..8908    +  LTR            5' LTR (truncated): truncated 5' long terminal repeat (LTR) from HIV-1
   8955..9080    +  misc_feature   HIV-1 Ψ: packaging signal of human immunodeficiency virus type 1
   9064..9402    +  CDS            HIV-1 gag (fragment): gag protein from human immunodeficiency virus 1; gag
   9577..9810    +  misc_feature   RRE: The Rev response element (RRE) of HIV-1 allows for Rev-dependent mRNA export from the nucleus to the cytoplasm.
  10187..10287   +  CDS            Rev (fragment): human immunodeficiency virus 1 (HIV-1) Rev protein; rev; enhances nuclear export of unspliced and incompletely spliced viral mRNAs
  10306..10423   +  misc_feature   cPPT/CTS: central polypurine tract and central termination sequence of HIV-1
  10479..10690   +  promoter       EF-1α core promoter: core promoter for human elongation factor EF-1α
>Addgene plasmid #49233 | pWPT-/CGA-mEGFP-IRES-mCherry | depositor full sequence | sequence record 73655 | pWPT-/CGA-mEGFP-IRES-mCherry sequence 10724 bps
TCGAGTAACTAACTAACGAATGGGCGAATTCAGCAAGGGCGAGGAGCTGTTCACCGGGGTGGTGCCCATC
CTGGTCGAGCTGGACGGCGACGTAAACGGCCACAAGTTCAGCGTGTCCGGCGAGGGCGAGGGCGATGCCA
CCTACGGCAAGCTGACCCTGAAGTTCATCTGCACCACCGGCAAGCTGCCCGTGCCCTGGCCCACCCTCGT
GACCACCCTGACCTACGGCGTGCAGTGCTTCAGCCGCTACCCCGACCACATGAAGCAGCACGACTTCTTC
AAGTCCGCCATGCCCGAAGGCTACGTCCAGGAGCGCACCATCTTCTTCAAGGACGACGGCAACTACAAGA
CCCGCGCCGAGGTGAAGTTCGAGGGCGACACCCTGGTGAACCGCATCGAGCTGAAGGGCATCGACTTCAA
GGAGGACGGCAACATCCTGGGGCACAAGCTGGAGTACAACTACAACAGCCACAACGTCTATATCATGGCC
GACAAGCAGAAGAACGGCATCAAGGTGAACTTCAAGATCCGCCACAACATCGAGGACGGCAGCGTGCAGC
TCGCCGACCACTACCAGCAGAACACCCCCATCGGCGACGGCCCCGTGCTGCTGCCCGACAACCACTACCT
GAGCACCCAGTCCAAGCTGAGCAAAGACCCCAACGAGAAGCGCGATCACATGGTCCTGCTGGAGTTCGTG
ACCGCCGCCGGGATCACTCTCGGCATGGACGAGCTGTACAAGTTCGAATAAGCATGCATCTAGGGCGGCC
AATTCCGCCCCTCTCCCTCCCCCCCCCCTAACGTTACTGGCCGAAGCCGCTTGGAATAAGGCCGGTGTGC
GTTTGTCTATATGTGATTTTCCACCATATTGCCGTCTTTTGGCAATGTGAGGGCCCGGAAACCTGGCCCT
GTCTTCTTGACGAGCATTCCTAGGGGTCTTTCCCCTCTCGCCAAAGGAATGCAAGGTCTGTTGAATGTCG
TGAAGGAAGCAGTTCCTCTGGAAGCTTCTTGAAGACAAACAACGTCTGTAGCGACCCTTTGCAGGCAGCG
GAACCCCCCACCTGGCGACAGGTGCCTCTGCGGCCAAAAGCCACGTGTATAAGATACACCTGCAAAGGCG
GCACAACCCCAGTGCCACGTTGTGAGTTGGATAGTTGTGGAAAGAGTCAAATGGCTCTCCTCAAGCGTAT
TCAACAAGGGGCTGAAGGATGCCCAGAAGGTACCCCATTGTATGGGATCTGATCTGGGGCCTCGGTGCAC
ATGCTTTACATGTGTTTAGTCGAGGTTAAAAAAACGTCTAGGCCCCCCGAACCACGGGGACGTGGTTTTC
CTTTGAAAAACACGATGATAAGCTTGCCACAACCCGGGATCCGCCACCATGGTGAGCAAGGGCGAGGAGG
ATAACATGGCCATCATCAAGGAGTTCATGCGCTTCAAGGTGCACATGGAGGGCTCCGTGAACGGCCACGA
GTTCGAGATCGAGGGCGAGGGCGAGGGCCGCCCCTACGAGGGCACCCAGACCGCCAAGCTGAAGGTGACC
AAGGGTGGCCCCCTGCCCTTCGCCTGGGACATCCTGTCCCCTCAGTTCATGTACGGCTCCAAGGCCTACG
TGAAGCACCCCGCCGACATCCCCGACTACTTGAAGCTGTCCTTCCCCGAGGGCTTCAAGTGGGAGCGCGT
GATGAACTTCGAGGACGGCGGCGTGGTGACCGTGACCCAGGACTCCTCCCTGCAGGACGGCGAGTTCATC
TACAAGGTGAAGCTGCGCGGCACCAACTTCCCCTCCGACGGCCCCGTAATGCAGAAGAAGACCATGGGCT
GGGAGGCCTCCTCCGAGCGGATGTACCCCGAGGACGGCGCCCTGAAGGGCGAGATCAAGCAGAGGCTGAA
GCTGAAGGACGGCGGCCACTACGACGCTGAGGTCAAGACCACCTACAAGGCCAAGAAGCCCGTGCAGCTG
CCCGGCGCCTACAACGTCAACATCAAGTTGGACATCACCTCCCACAACGAGGACTACACCATCGTGGAAC
AGTACGAACGCGCCGAGGGCCGCCACTCCACCGGCGGCATGGACGAGCTGTACAAGTAAGCGGCCGCCGA
TAATCAACCTCTGGATTACAAAATTTGTGAAAGATTGACTGGTATTCTTAACTATGTTGCTCCTTTTACG
CTATGTGGATACGCTGCTTTAATGCCTTTGTATCATGCTATTGCTTCCCGTATGGCTTTCATTTTCTCCT
CCTTGTATAAATCCTGGTTGCTGTCTCTTTATGAGGAGTTGTGGCCCGTTGTCAGGCAACGTGGCGTGGT
GTGCACTGTGTTTGCTGACGCAACCCCCACTGGTTGGGGCATTGCCACCACCTGTCAGCTCCTTTCCGGG
ACTTTCGCTTTCCCCCTCCCTATTGCCACGGCGGAACTCATCGCCGCCTGCCTTGCCCGCTGCTGGACAG
GGGCTCGGCTGTTGGGCACTGACAATTCCGTGGTGTTGTCGGGGAAGCTGACGTCCTTTCCATGGCTGCT
CGCCTGTGTTGCCACCTGGATTCTGCGCGGGACGTCCTTCTGCTACGTCCCTTCGGCCCTCAATCCAGCG
GACCTTCCTTCCCGCGGCCTGCTGCCGGCTCTGCGGCCTCTTCCGCGTCTTCGCCTTCGCCCTCAGACGA
GTCGGATCTCCCTTTGGGCCGCCTCCCCGCATCGGGCAATTCGAGCTCGGTACCTTTAAGACCAATGACT
TACAAGGCAGCTGTAGATCTTAGCCACTTTTTAAAAGAAAAGGGGGGACTGGAAGGGCTAATTCACTCCC
AACGAAGACAAGATGGGATCAATTCACCATGGGAATAACTTCGTATAGCATACATTATACGAAGTTATGC
TGCTTTTTGCTTGTACTGGGTCTCTCTGGTTAGACCAGATCTGAGCCTGGGAGCTCTCTGGCTAACTAGG
GAACCCACTGCTTAAGCCTCAATAAAGCTTGCCTTGAGTGCTTCAAGTAGTGTGTGCCCGTCTGTTGTGT
GACTCTGGTAACTAGAGATCCCTCAGACCCTTTTAGTCAGTGTGGAAAATCTCTAGCAGCATCTAGAATT
AATTCCGTGTATTCTATAGTGTCACCTAAATCGTATGTGTATGATACATAAGGTTATGTATTAATTGTAG
CCGCGTTCTAACGACAATATGTACAAGCCTAATTGTGTAGCATCTGGCTTACTGAAGCAGACCCTATCAT
CTCTCTCGTAAACTGCCGTCAGAGTCGGTTTGGTTGGACGAACCTTCTGAGTTTCTGGTAACGCCGTCCC
GCACCCGGAAATGGTCAGCGAACCAATCAGCAGGGTCATCGCTAGCCAGATCCTCTACGCCGGACGCATC
GTGGCCGGCATCACCGGCGCCACAGGTGCGGTTGCTGGCGCCTATATCGCCGACATCACCGATGGGGAAG
ATCGGGCTCGCCACTTCGGGCTCATGAGCGCTTGTTTCGGCGTGGGTATGGTGGCAGGCCCCGTGGCCGG
GGGACTGTTGGGCGCCATCTCCTTGCATGCACCATTCCTTGCGGCGGCGGTGCTCAACGGCCTCAACCTA
CTACTGGGCTGCTTCCTAATGCAGGAGTCGCATAAGGGAGAGCGTCGAATGGTGCACTCTCAGTACAATC
TGCTCTGATGCCGCATAGTTAAGCCAGCCCCGACACCCGCCAACACCCGCTGACGCGCCCTGACGGGCTT
GTCTGCTCCCGGCATCCGCTTACAGACAAGCTGTGACCGTCTCCGGGAGCTGCATGTGTCAGAGGTTTTC
ACCGTCATCACCGAAACGCGCGAGACGAAAGGGCCTCGTGATACGCCTATTTTTATAGGTTAATGTCATG
ATAATAATGGTTTCTTAGACGTCAGGTGGCACTTTTCGGGGAAATGTGCGCGGAACCCCTATTTGTTTAT
TTTTCTAAATACATTCAAATATGTATCCGCTCATGAGACAATAACCCTGATAAATGCTTCAATAATATTG
AAAAAGGAAGAGTATGAGTATTCAACATTTCCGTGTCGCCCTTATTCCCTTTTTTGCGGCATTTTGCCTT
CCTGTTTTTGCTCACCCAGAAACGCTGGTGAAAGTAAAAGATGCTGAAGATCAGTTGGGTGCACGAGTGG
GTTACATCGAACTGGATCTCAACAGCGGTAAGATCCTTGAGAGTTTTCGCCCCGAAGAACGTTTTCCAAT
GATGAGCACTTTTAAAGTTCTGCTATGTGGCGCGGTATTATCCCGTATTGACGCCGGGCAAGAGCAACTC
GGTCGCCGCATACACTATTCTCAGAATGACTTGGTTGAGTACTCACCAGTCACAGAAAAGCATCTTACGG
ATGGCATGACAGTAAGAGAATTATGCAGTGCTGCCATAACCATGAGTGATAACACTGCGGCCAACTTACT
TCTGACAACGATCGGAGGACCGAAGGAGCTAACCGCTTTTTTGCACAACATGGGGGATCATGTAACTCGC
CTTGATCGTTGGGAACCGGAGCTGAATGAAGCCATACCAAACGACGAGCGTGACACCACGATGCCTGTAG
CAATGGCAACAACGTTGCGCAAACTATTAACTGGCGAACTACTTACTCTAGCTTCCCGGCAACAATTAAT
AGACTGGATGGAGGCGGATAAAGTTGCAGGACCACTTCTGCGCTCGGCCCTTCCGGCTGGCTGGTTTATT
GCTGATAAATCTGGAGCCGGTGAGCGTGGGTCTCGCGGTATCATTGCAGCACTGGGGCCAGATGGTAAGC
CCTCCCGTATCGTAGTTATCTACACGACGGGGAGTCAGGCAACTATGGATGAACGAAATAGACAGATCGC
TGAGATAGGTGCCTCACTGATTAAGCATTGGTAACTGTCAGACCAAGTTTACTCATATATACTTTAGATT
GATTTAAAACTTCATTTTTAATTTAAAAGGATCTAGGTGAAGATCCTTTTTGATAATCTCATGACCAAAA
TCCCTTAACGTGAGTTTTCGTTCCACTGAGCGTCAGACCCCGTAGAAAAGATCAAAGGATCTTCTTGAGA
TCCTTTTTTTCTGCGCGTAATCTGCTGCTTGCAAACAAAAAAACCACCGCTACCAGCGGTGGTTTGTTTG
CCGGATCAAGAGCTACCAACTCTTTTTCCGAAGGTAACTGGCTTCAGCAGAGCGCAGATACCAAATACTG
TCCTTCTAGTGTAGCCGTAGTTAGGCCACCACTTCAAGAACTCTGTAGCACCGCCTACATACCTCGCTCT
GCTAATCCTGTTACCAGTGGCTGCTGCCAGTGGCGATAAGTCGTGTCTTACCGGGTTGGACTCAAGACGA
TAGTTACCGGATAAGGCGCAGCGGTCGGGCTGAACGGGGGGTTCGTGCACACAGCCCAGCTTGGAGCGAA
CGACCTACACCGAACTGAGATACCTACAGCGTGAGCATTGAGAAAGCGCCACGCTTCCCGAAGGGAGAAA
GGCGGACAGGTATCCGGTAAGCGGCAGGGTCGGAACAGGAGAGCGCACGAGGGAGCTTCCAGGGGGAAAC
GCCTGGTATCTTTATAGTCCTGTCGGGTTTCGCCACCTCTGACTTGAGCGTCGATTTTTGTGATGCTCGT
CAGGGGGGCGGAGCCTATGGAAAAACGCCAGCAACGCGGCCTTTTTACGGTTCCTGGCCTTTTGCTGGCC
TTTTGCTCACATGTTCTTTCCTGCGTTATCCCCTGATTCTGTGGATAACCGTATTACCGCCTTTGAGTGA
GCTGATACCGCTCGCCGCAGCCGAACGACCGAGCGCAGCGAGTCAGTGAGCGAGGAAGCGGAAGAGCGCC
CAATACGCAAACCGCCTCTCCCCGCGCGTTGGCCGATTCATTAATGCAGCTGTGGAATGTGTGTCAGTTA
GGGTGTGGAAAGTCCCCAGGCTCCCCAGCAGGCAGAAGTATGCAAAGCATGCATCTCAATTAGTCAGCAA
CCAGGTGTGGAAAGTCCCCAGGCTCCCCAGCAGGCAGAAGTATGCAAAGCATGCATCTCAATTAGTCAGC
AACCATAGTCCCGCCCCTAACTCCGCCCATCCCGCCCCTAACTCCGCCCAGTTCCGCCCATTCTCCGCCC
CATGGCTGACTAATTTTTTTTATTTATGCAGAGGCCGAGGCCGCCTCGGCCTCTGAGCTATTCCAGAAGT
AGTGAGGAGGCTTTTTTGGAGGCCTAGGCTTTTGCAAAAAGCTTGGACACAAGACAGGCTTGCGAGATAT
GTTTGAGAATACCACTTTATCCCGCGTCAGGGAGAGGCAGTGCGTAAAAAGACGCGGACTCATGTGAAAT
ACTGGTTTTTAGTGCGCCAGATCTCTATAATCTCGCGCAACCTATTTTCCCCTCGAACACTTTTTAAGCC
GTAGATAAACAGGCTGGGACACTTCACATGAGCGAAAAATACATCGTCACCTGGGACATGTTGCAGATCC
ATGCACGTAAACTCGCAAGCCGACTGATGCCTTCTGAACAATGGAAAGGCATTATTGCCGTAAGCCGTGG
CGGTCTGTACCGGGTGCGTTACTGGCGCGTGAACTGGGTATTCGTCATGTCGATACCGTTTGTATTTCCA
GCTACGATCACGACAACCAGCGCGAGCTTAAAGTGCTGAAACGCGCAGAAGGCGATGGCGAAGGCTTCAT
CGTTATTGATGACCTGGTGGATACCGGTGGTACTGCGGTTGCGATTCGTGAAATGTATCCAAAAGCGCAC
TTTGTCACCATCTTCGCAAAACCGGCTGGTCGTCCGCTGGTTGATGACTATGTTGTTGATATCCCGCAAG
ATACCTGGATTGAACAGCCGTGGGATATGGGCGTCGTATTCGTCCCGCCAATCTCCGGTCGCTAATCTTT
TCAACGCCTGGCACTGCCGGGCGTTGTTCTTTTTAACTTCAGGCGGGTTACAATAGTTTCCAGTAAGTAT
TCTGGAGGCTGCATCCATGACACAGGCAAACCTGAGCGAAACCCTGTTCAAACCCCGCTTTAAACATCCT
GAAACCTCGACGCTAGTCCGCCGCTTTAATCACGGCGCACAACCGCCTGTGCAGTCGGCCCTTGATGGTA
AAACCATCCCTCACTGGTATCGCATGATTAACCGTCTGATGTGGATCTGGCGCGGCATTGACCCACGCGA
AATCCTCGACGTCCAGGCACGTATTGTGATGAGCGATGCCGAACGTACCGACGATGATTTATACGATACG
GTGATTGGCTACCGTGGCGGCAACTGGATTTATGAGTGGGCCCCGGATCTTTGTGAAGGAACCTTACTTC
TGTGGTGTGACATAATTGGACAAACTACCTACAGAGATTTAAAGCTCTAAGGTAAATATAAAATTTTTAA
GTGTATAATGTGTTAAACTACTGATTCTAATTGTTTGTGTATTTTAGATTCCAACCTATGGAACTGATGA
ATGGGAGCAGTGGTGGAATGCCTTTAATGAGGAAAACCTGTTTTGCTCAGAAGAAATGCCATCTAGTGAT
GATGAGGCTACTGCTGACTCTCAACATTCTACTCCTCCAAAAAAGAAGAGAAAGGTAGAAGACCCCAAGG
ACTTTCCTTCAGAATTGCTAAGTTTTTTGAGTCATGCTGTGTTTAGTAATAGAACTCTTGCTTGCTTTGC
TATTTACACCACAAAGGAAAAAGCTGCACTGCTATACAAGAAAATTATGGAAAAATATTCTGTAACCTTT
ATAAGTAGGCATAACAGTTATAATCATAACATACTGTTTTTTCTTACTCCACACAGGCATAGAGTGTCTG
CTATTAATAACTATGCTCAAAAATTGTGTACCTTTAGCTTTTTAATTTGTAAAGGGGTTAATAAGGAATA
TTTGATGTATAGTGCCTTGACTAGAGATCATAATCAGCCATACCACATTTGTAGAGGTTTTACTTGCTTT
AAAAAACCTCCCACACCTCCCCCTGAACCTGAAACATAAAATGAATGCAATTGTTGTTGTTAACTTGTTT
ATTGCAGCTTATAATGGTTACAAATAAAGCAATAGCATCACAAATTTCACAAATAAAGCATTTTTTTCAC
TGCATTCTAGTTGTGGTTTGTCCAAACTCATCAATGTATCTTATCATGTCTGGATCAACTGGATAACTCA
AGCTAACCAAAATCATCCCAAACTTCCCACCCCATACCCTATTACCACTGCCAATTACCTAGTGGTTTCA
TTTACTCTAAACCTGTGATTCCTCTGAATTATTTTCATTTTAAAGAAATTGTATTTGTTAAATATGTACT
ACAAACTTAGTAGTTGGAAGGGCTAATTCACTCCCAAAGAAGACAAGATATCCTTGATCTGTGGATCTAC
CACACACAAGGCTACTTCCCTGATTAGCAGAACTACACACCAGGGCCAGGGGTCAGATATCCACTGACCT
TTGGATGGTGCTACAAGCTAGTACCAGTTGAGCCAGATAAGGTAGAAGAGGCCAATAAAGGAGAGAACAC
CAGCTTGTTACACCCTGTGAGCCTGCATGGGATGGATGACCCGGAGAGAGAAGTGTTAGAGTGGAGGTTT
GACAGCCGCCTAGCATTTCATCACGTGGCCCGAGAGCTGCATCCGGAGTACTTCAAGAACTGCTGATATC
GAGCTTGCTACAAGGGACTTTCCGCTGGGGACTTTCCAGGGAGGCGTGGCCTGGGCGGGACTGGGGAGTG
GCGAGCCCTCAGATCCTGCATATAAGCAGCTGCTTTTTGCCTGTACTGGGTCTCTCTGGTTAGACCAGAT
CTGAGCCTGGGAGCTCTCTGGCTAACTAGGGAACCCACTGCTTAAGCCTCAATAAAGCTTGCCTTGAGTG
CTTCAAGTAGTGTGTGCCCGTCTGTTGTGTGACTCTGGTAACTAGAGATCCCTCAGACCCTTTTAGTCAG
TGTGGAAAATCTCTAGCAGTGGCGCCCGAACAGGGACTTGAAAGCGAAAGGGAAACCAGAGGAGCTCTCT
CGACGCAGGACTCGGCTTGCTGAAGCGCGCACGGCAAGAGGCGAGGGGCGGCGACTGGTGAGTACGCCAA
AAATTTTGACTAGCGGAGGCTAGAAGGAGAGAGATGGGTGCGAGAGCGTCAGTATTAAGCGGGGGAGAAT
TAGATCGCGATGGGAAAAAATTCGGTTAAGGCCAGGGGGAAAGAAAAAATATAAATTAAAACATATAGTA
TGGGCAAGCAGGGAGCTAGAACGATTCGCAGTTAATCCTGGCCTGTTAGAAACATCAGAAGGCTGTAGAC
AAATACTGGGACAGCTACAACCATCCCTTCAGACAGGATCAGAAGAACTTAGATCATTATATAATACAGT
AGCAACCCTCTATTGTGTGCATCAAAGGATAGAGATAAAAGACACCAAGGAAGCTTTAGACAAGATAGAG
GAAGAGCAAAACAAAAGTAAGACCACCGCACAGCAAGCGGCCGGCCGCTGATCTTCAGACCTGGAGGAGG
AGATATGAGGGACAATTGGAGAAGTGAATTATATAAATATAAAGTAGTAAAAATTGAACCATTAGGAGTA
GCACCCACCAAGGCAAAGAGAAGAGTGGTGCAGAGAGAAAAAAGAGCAGTGGGAATAGGAGCTTTGTTCC
TTGGGTTCTTGGGAGCAGCAGGAAGCACTATGGGCGCAGCGTCAATGACGCTGACGGTACAGGCCAGACA
ATTATTGTCTGGTATAGTGCAGCAGCAGAACAATTTGCTGAGGGCTATTGAGGCGCAACAGCATCTGTTG
CAACTCACAGTCTGGGGCATCAAGCAGCTCCAGGCAAGAATCCTGGCTGTGGAAAGATACCTAAAGGATC
AACAGCTCCTGGGGATTTGGGGTTGCTCTGGAAAACTCATTTGCACCACTGCTGTGCCTTGGAATGCTAG
TTGGAGTAATAAATCTCTGGAACAGATTTGGAATCACACGACCTGGATGGAGTGGGACAGAGAAATTAAC
AATTACACAAGCTTAATACACTCCTTAATTGAAGAATCGCAAAACCAGCAAGAAAAGAATGAACAAGAAT
TATTGGAATTAGATAAATGGGCAAGTTTGTGGAATTGGTTTAACATAACAAATTGGCTGTGGTATATAAA
ATTATTCATAATGATAGTAGGAGGCTTGGTAGGTTTAAGAATAGTTTTTGCTGTACTTTCTATAGTGAAT
AGAGTTAGGCAGGGATATTCACCATTATCGTTTCAGACCCACCTCCCAACCCCGAGGGGACCCGACAGGC
CCGAAGGAATAGAAGAAGAAGGTGGAGAGAGAGACAGAGACAGATCCATTCGATTAGTGAACGGATCTCG
ACGGTATCGGTTAACTTTTAAAAGAAAAGGGGGGATTGGGGGGTACAGTGCAGGGGAAAGAATAGTAGAC
ATAATAGCAACAGACATACAAACTAAAGAATTACAAAAACAAATTACAAAAATTCAAAATTTTCCGATCA
CGAGACTAGCCTCGACAAGCTTGATCGATGGCTCCGGTGCCCGTCAGTGGGCAGAGCGCACATCGCCCAC
AGTCCCCGAGAAGTTGGGGGGAGGGGTCGGCAATTGAACCGGTGCCTAGAGAAGGTGGCGCGGGGTAAAC
TGGGAAAGTGATGTCGTGTACTGGCTCCGCCTTTTTCCCGAGGGTGGGGGAGAACCGTATATAAGTGCAG
TAGTCGCCGTGAACGTTCTTTTTCGCAACGGGTTTGCCGCCAGAACACAGGTGTCGTGACGCGCATCCAG
GCCTAAGCTTACGC
