>Addgene plasmid #49233 | pWPT-/CGA-mEGFP-IRES-mCherry | depositor partial sequence | sequence record 73656 | TIS region: NOT including RE sites and preceding stop codons
CGAATGGGC
