>Addgene plasmid #49233 | pWPT-/CGA-mEGFP-IRES-mCherry | addgene partial sequence | sequence record 75656 | hEF1aprom-F 5'-AACTGGGAAAGTGATGTCGTG-3'
GGGGGAGAACCGTATATAAGTGCAGTAGTCGCCGTGAACGTTCTTTTTCGCAACGGGTTTGCCGCCAGAA
CACAGGTGTCGTGACGCGCATCCAGGCCTAAGCTTACGCTCGAGTAACTAACTAACGAATGGGCGAATTC
AGCAAGGGCGAGGAGCTGTTCACCGGGGTGGTGCCCATCCTGGTCGAGCTGGACGGCGACGTAAACGGCC
ACAAGTTCAGCGTGTCCGGCGAGGGCGAGGGCGATGCCACCTACGGCAAGCTGACCCTGAAGTTCATCTG
CACCACCGGCAAGCTGCCCGTGCCCTGGCCCACCCTCGTGACCACCCTGACCTACGGCGTGCAGTGCTTC
AGCCGCTACCCCGACCACATGAAGCAGCACGACTTCTTCAAGTCCGCCATGCCCGAAGGCTACGTCCAGG
AGCGCACCATCTTCTTCAAGGACGACGGCAACTACAAGACCCGCGCCGAGGTGAAGTTCGAGGGCGACAC
CCTGGTGAACCGCATCGAGCTGAAGGGCATCGACTTCAAGGAGGACGGCAACATCCTGGGGCACAAGCTG
GAGTACAACTACAACAGCCACAACGTCTATATCATGGCCGACAAGCAGAAGAACGGCATCAAGGTGAACT
TCAAGATCCGCCACAACATCGAGGACGGCAGCGTGCAGCTCGCCGACCACTACCAGCAGAACACCCCCAT
CGGCGACGGCCCCGTGCTGCTGCCCGACAACCACTACCTGAGCACCCAGTCCAAGCTGAGCAAAGACCCC
AACGAGAAGCGCGATCACATGGTCCTGCTGGAGTTCGTGACCGCCGCCGGGATCACTCTCGGCATGGACG
AGCTGTACAAGTTCGAATAAGCATGCATCTAGG
